Addgene plasmid #64893: Flag-mLmo2
Purpose: Lentiviral expression of Flag-tagged murine transcription factor Lmo2
Depositing lab: Georges Lacaud. Depositing organization: Cancer Research UK Manchester Institute (CRUK-MI). Publication: Direct reprogramming of murine fibroblasts to hematopoietic progenitor cells. Batta K, Florkowska M, Kouskoff V, Lacaud G. Cell Rep. 2014 Dec 11;9(5):1871-84. doi: 10.1016/j.celrep.2014.11.002. Epub 2014 Nov 26. PubMed 25466247.
Backbone
  Vector backbone: Prrl-Sin-EF1
  Total vector size (bp): 7671
  Vector type: Mammalian Expression, Lentiviral
Growth in bacteria
  Bacterial resistance: Ampicillin, 100 μg/mL
  Growth temperature: 37°C
  Growth strain: Stbl3
  Copy number: Unknown
Gene/Insert
  Gene/Insert name: Lmo2
  Species: M. musculus (mouse)
  Insert size (bp): 666
  Entrez Gene: Lmo2 (a.k.a. Rbtn-2, Rbtn2, Rhom-2, Ttg2)
  Cloning method: Unknown
  Sequencing primers: 5′ pTYF-5 (GTAGACATAATAGCAACAGAC); 3′ SV40 poly A Reverse
Terms and licenses: Academic/Nonprofit Terms; Industry Terms: Not Available to Industry
How to cite: Flag-mLmo2 was a gift from Georges Lacaud (Addgene plasmid # 64893 ; http://n2t.net/addgene:64893 ; RRID:Addgene_64893)
