[The description below was written by a language model from this plasmid's Addgene catalogue record and pLannotate feature annotations shown in this document.]
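Description:
Flag-mLmo2 is a 7,671 bp self-inactivating HIV-1-based lentiviral transfer plasmid, built on the pRRL-SIN-EF1 backbone, for expressing Flag-tagged mouse Lmo2 in mammalian cells. In bacteria it is maintained through a high-copy ColE1/pUC origin and selected with ampicillin via the β-lactamase gene. The backbone also carries an f1 origin, an SV40 origin, and remnants of a pBluescript-type cloning region (lac promoter/operator, lacZα fragment, T3 and T7 promoters).

The viral genome is transcribed in packaging cells from a chimeric RSV promoter fused to a truncated 5' LTR, an arrangement typical of third-generation, Tat-independent systems. It contains the Ψ packaging signal extending into a gag fragment, the Rev response element for nuclear export of unspliced RNA, an env fragment, and the cPPT/CTS that aids nuclear import of the reverse-transcribed genome. The 3' LTR has a ΔU3 deletion, so after integration both LTRs are transcriptionally inactive and expression depends on the internal promoter. An SV40 polyadenylation signal follows the 3' LTR.

The internal cassette uses the human EF-1α core promoter to drive a Flag epitope (annotated as a partial 3xFLAG match) placed upstream of the murine Lmo2 coding sequence. Lmo2 is a transcriptional regulator that acts with TAL1/SCL and LDB1 in blood cell development. Downstream lies a hepatitis B virus-derived region including the HBV post-transcriptional regulatory element, with overlapping HBsAg-fragment and X protein annotations. This region presumably enhances transcript export and expression, much as WPRE does in other vectors. No mammalian selection marker or reporter is annotated. The associated work used this vector in the direct reprogramming of mouse fibroblasts to hematopoietic progenitor cells.
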