Features (pLannotate 1.2.2; 29 found; start..end, strand, type, name):
     27..131     +  promoter       AmpR promoter: bla
    132..992     +  CDS            AmpR: β-lactamase; bla; confers resistance to ampicillin, carbenicillin, and related antibiotics
   1163..1751    +  rep_origin     ori: high-copy-number ColE1/pMB1/pBR322/pUC origin of replication
   1934..2026    +  CDS            lacI (fragment): lac repressor; lacI; The lac repressor binds to the lac operator to inhibit transcription in E. coli. This inhibition can be relieved by adding lactose or isopropyl-β-D-thiogalactopyranoside (IPTG).
   2039..2060    +  protein_bind   CAP binding site: CAP binding activates transcription in the presence of cAMP. E. coli catabolite activator protein
   2075..2105    +  promoter       lac promoter: promoter for the E. coli lac operon
   2113..2129    +  protein_bind   lac operator: The lac repressor binds to the lac operator to inhibit transcription in E. coli. This inhibition can be relieved by adding lactose or isopropyl-β-D-thiogalactopyranoside (IPTG). lac repressor encoded by lacI
   2174..2192    +  promoter       T3 promoter: promoter for bacteriophage T3 RNA polymerase
   2220..2398    +  promoter       RSV promoter (fragment): Rous sarcoma virus enhancer/promoter
   2399..2656    +  LTR            5' LTR (truncated): truncated 5' long terminal repeat (LTR) from HIV-1
   2700..2825    +  misc_feature   HIV-1 Ψ: packaging signal of human immunodeficiency virus type 1
   2809..3172    +  CDS            HIV-1 gag (fragment): gag protein from human immunodeficiency virus 1; gag
   3267..3603    +  ncRNA          RRE: Accession: RF00036 - HIV Rev response element
   3639..4028    +  CDS            env (fragment): ENV_HV1H2 - Experimental evidence at protein level: Swiss-Prot protein existence level 1. [Transmembrane protein gp41]: Acts as a class I viral fusion protein. Under the current model, the protein has at least 3 conformational states: pre-fusion native state, pre-hairpin intermediate state, and post-fusion hairpin state. During fusion of viral and target intracellular membranes, the coiled coil regions (heptad repeats) assume a trimer-of-hairpins structure, positioning the fusion peptide in close proximity to the C-terminal region of the ectodomain. The formation of this structure appears to d
   4041..4158    +  misc_feature   cPPT/CTS: central polypurine tract and central termination sequence of HIV-1
   4197..4408    +  promoter       EF-1α core promoter: core promoter for human elongation factor EF-1α
   4411..4429    +  misc_feature   MCS (fragment): pBluescript multiple cloning site
   4438..4463    +  CDS            3xFLAG (fragment): three tandem FLAG® epitope tags
   4645..5118    +  CDS            Lmo2: RBTN2_MOUSE - Also known as Rbtn-2, Rbtn2, Rhom-2. Experimental evidence at protein level: Swiss-Prot protein existence level 1. Acts with TAL1/SCL to regulate red blood cell development. Also acts with LDB1 to maintain erythroid precursors in an immature state. From Mus musculus (Mouse).
   5186..5341    +  CDS            HBsAg (S) (fragment): major/small (S) envelope protein of hepatitis B virus hepatitis B surface antigen
   5656..5914    +  ncRNA          HBV PRE 1151-1410: Accession: RF02816 - Hepatitis B virus post-transcriptional regulatory element 1151-1410
   5880..6320    +  CDS            X: X_HBVD3 - Experimental evidence at protein level: Swiss-Prot protein existence level 1. Multifunctional protein that plays a role in silencing host antiviral defenses and promoting viral transcription. Does not seem to be essential for HBV infection. May be directly involved in development of cirrhosis and liver cancer (hepatocellular carcinoma). Most of cytosolic activities involve modulation of cytosolic calcium. The effect on apoptosis is controversial depending on the cell types in which the studies have been conducted. May induce apoptosis by localizing in mitochondria and causing loss of
   6342..6410    +  CDS            nef (fragment): NEF_HV1Z2 - Experimental evidence at protein level: Swiss-Prot protein existence level 1. Extracellular Nef protein targets CD4(+) T-lymphocytes for apoptosis by interacting with CXCR4 surface receptors. From Human immunodeficiency virus type 1 group M subtype D (isolate Z2/CDC-Z34) (HIV-1).
   6412..6645    +  LTR            3' LTR (ΔU3): self-inactivating 3' long terminal repeat (LTR) from HIV-1
   6717..6838    +  polyA_signal   SV40 poly(A) signal: SV40 polyadenylation signal
   6857..6992    +  rep_origin     SV40 ori: SV40 origin of replication
   7025..7043    -  promoter       T7 promoter: promoter for bacteriophage T7 RNA polymerase
   7051..7206    +  CDS            lacZα (fragment): LacZα fragment of β-galactosidase; lacZ fragment
   7214..7669    +  rep_origin     f1 ori (sequence partly withheld): f1 bacteriophage origin of replication; arrow indicates direction of (+) strand synthesis
>Addgene plasmid #64893 | Flag-mLmo2 | depositor full sequence | sequence record 109625 | LMO2 in SCBR 757
CAGGTGGCACTTTTCGGGGAAATGTGCGCGGAACCCCTATTTGTTTATTTTTCTAAATACATTCAAATAT
GTATCCGCTCATGAGACAATAACCCTGATAAATGCTTCAATAATATTGAAAAAGGAAGAGTATGAGTATT
CAACATTTCCGTGTCGCCCTTATTCCCTTTTTTGCGGCATTTTGCCTTCCTGTTTTTGCTCACCCAGAAA
CGCTGGTGAAAGTAAAAGATGCTGAAGATCAGTTGGGTGCACGAGTGGGTTACATCGAACTGGATCTCAA
CAGCGGTAAGATCCTTGAGAGTTTTCGCCCCGAAGAACGTTTTCCAATGATGAGCACTTTTAAAGTTCTG
CTATGTGGCGCGGTATTATCCCGTATTGACGCCGGGCAAGAGCAACTCGGTCGCCGCATACACTATTCTC
AGAATGACTTGGTTGAGTACTCACCAGTCACAGAAAAGCATCTTACGGATGGCATGACAGTAAGAGAATT
ATGCAGTGCTGCCATAACCATGAGTGATAACACTGCGGCCAACTTACTTCTGACAACGATCGGAGGACCG
AAGGAGCTAACCGCTTTTTTGCACAACATGGGGGATCATGTAACTCGCCTTGATCGTTGGGAACCGGAGC
TGAATGAAGCCATACCAAACGACGAGCGTGACACCACGATGCCTGTAGCAATGGCAACAACGTTGCGCAA
ACTATTAACTGGCGAACTACTTACTCTAGCTTCCCGGCAACAATTAATAGACTGGATGGAGGCGGATAAA
GTTGCAGGACCACTTCTGCGCTCGGCCCTTCCGGCTGGCTGGTTTATTGCTGATAAATCTGGAGCCGGTG
AGCGTGGGTCTCGCGGTATCATTGCAGCACTGGGGCCAGATGGTAAGCCCTCCCGTATCGTAGTTATCTA
CACGACGGGGAGTCAGGCAACTATGGATGAACGAAATAGACAGATCGCTGAGATAGGTGCCTCACTGATT
AAGCATTGGTAACTGTCAGACCAAGTTTACTCATATATACTTTAGATTGATTTAAAACTTCATTTTTAAT
TTAAAAGGATCTAGGTGAAGATCCTTTTTGATAATCTCATGACCAAAATCCCTTAACGTGAGTTTTCGTT
CCACTGAGCGTCAGACCCCGTAGAAAAGATCAAAGGATCTTCTTGAGATCCTTTTTTTCTGCGCGTAATC
TGCTGCTTGCAAACAAAAAAACCACCGCTACCAGCGGTGGTTTGTTTGCCGGATCAAGAGCTACCAACTC
TTTTTCCGAAGGTAACTGGCTTCAGCAGAGCGCAGATACCAAATACTGTCCTTCTAGTGTAGCCGTAGTT
AGGCCACCACTTCAAGAACTCTGTAGCACCGCCTACATACCTCGCTCTGCTAATCCTGTTACCAGTGGCT
GCTGCCAGTGGCGATAAGTCGTGTCTTACCGGGTTGGACTCAAGACGATAGTTACCGGATAAGGCGCAGC
GGTCGGGCTGAACGGGGGGTTCGTGCACACAGCCCAGCTTGGAGCGAACGACCTACACCGAACTGAGATA
CCTACAGCGTGAGCTATGAGAAAGCGCCACGCTTCCCGAAGGGAGAAAGGCGGACAGGTATCCGGTAAGC
GGCAGGGTCGGAACAGGAGAGCGCACGAGGGAGCTTCCAGGGGGAAACGCCTGGTATCTTTATAGTCCTG
TCGGGTTTCGCCACCTCTGACTTGAGCGTCGATTTTTGTGATGCTCGTCAGGGGGGCGGAGCCTATGGAA
AAACGCCAGCAACGCGGCCTTTTTACGGTTCCTGGCCTTTTGCTGGCCTTTTGCTCACATGTTCTTTCCT
GCGTTATCCCCTGATTCTGTGGATAACCGTATTACCGCCTTTGAGTGAGCTGATACCGCTCGCCGCAGCC
GAACGACCGAGCGCAGCGAGTCAGTGAGCGAGGAAGCGGAAGAGCGCCCAATACGCAAACCGCCTCTCCC
CGCGCGTTGGCCGATTCATTAATGCAGCTGGCACGACAGGTTTCCCGACTGGAAAGCGGGCAGTGAGCGC
AACGCAATTAATGTGAGTTAGCTCACTCATTAGGCACCCCAGGCTTTACACTTTATGCTTCCGGCTCGTA
TGTTGTGTGGAATTGTGAGCGGATAACAATTTCACACAGGAAACAGCTATGACCATGATTACGCCAAGCG
CGCAATTAACCCTCACTAAAGGGAACAAAAGCTGGAGCTGCAAGCTTAATGTAGTCTTATGCAATACTCT
TGTAGTCTTGCAACATGGTAACGATGAGTTAGCAACATGCCTTACAAGGAGAGAAAAAGCACCGTGCATG
CCGATTGGTGGAAGTAAGGTGGTACGATCGTGCCTTATTAGGAAGGCAACAGACGGGTCTGACATGGATT
GGACGAACCACTGAATTGGAGGCGTGGCCTGGGCGGGACTGGGGAGTGGCGAGCCCTCAGATCCTGCATA
TAAGCAGCTGCTTTTTGCCTGTACTGGGTCTCTCTGGTTAGACCAGATCTGAGCCTGGGAGCTCTCTGGC
TAACTAGGGAACCCACTGCTTAAGCCTCAATAAAGCTTGCCTTGAGTGCTTCAAGTAGTGTGTGCCCGTC
TGTTGTGTGACTCTGGTAACTAGAGATCCCTCAGACCCTTTTAGTCAGTGTGGAAAATCTCTAGCAGTGG
CGCCCGAACAGGGACCTGAAAGCGAAAGGGAAACCAGAGCTCTCTCGACGCAGGACTCGGCTTGCTGAAG
CGCGCACGGCAAGAGGCGAGGGGCGGCGACTGGTGAGTACGCCAAAAATTTTGACTAGCGGAGGCTAGAA
GGAGAGAGATGGGTGCGAGAGCGTCAGTATTAAGCGGGGGAGAATTAGATCGCGATGGGAAAAAATTCGG
TTAAGGCCAGGGGGAAAGAAAAAATATAAATTAAAACATATAGTATGGGCAAGCAGGGAGCTAGAACGAT
TCGCAGTTAATCCTGGCCTGTTAGAAACATCAGAAGGCTGTAGACAAATACTGGGACAGCTACAACCATC
CCTTCAGACAGGATCAGAAGAACTTAGATCATTATATAATACAGTAGCAACCCTCTATTGTGTGCATCAA
AGGATAGAGATAAAAGACACCAAGGAAGCTTTAGACAAGATAGAGGAAGAGCAAAACAAAAGTAAGACCA
CCGCACAGCAAGCGGCCGCTGATCTTCAGACCTGGAGGAGGAGATATGAGGGACAATTGGAGAAGTGAAT
TATATAAATATAAAGTAGTAAAAATTGAACCATTAGGAGTAGCACCCACCAAGGCAAAGAGAAGAGTGGT
GCAGAGAGAAAAAAGAGCAGTGGGAATAGGAGCTTTGTTCCTTGGGTTCTTGGGAGCAGCAGGAAGCACT
ATGGGCGCAGCCTCAATGACGCTGACGGTACAGGCCAGACAATTATTGTCTGGTATAGTGCAGCAGCAGA
ACAATTTGCTGAGGGCTATTGAGGCGCAACAGCATCTGTTGCAACTCACAGTCTGGGGCATCAAGCAGCT
CCAGGCAAGAATCCTGGCTGTGGAAAGATACCTAAAGGATCAACAGCTCCTGGGGATTTGGGGTTGCTCT
GGAAAACTCATTTGCACCACTGCTGTGCCTTGGAATGCTAGTTGGAGTAATAAATCTCTGGAACAGATTG
GAATCACACGACCTGGATGGAGTGGGACAGAGAAATTAACAATTACACAAGCTTAATACACTCCTTAATT
GAAGAATCGCAAAACCAGCAAGAAAAGAATGAACAAGAATTATTGGAATTAGATAAATGGGCAAGTTTGT
GGAATTGGTTTAACATAACAAATTGGCTGTGGTATATAAAATTATTCATAATGATAGTAGGAGGCTTGGT
AGGTTTAAGAATAGTTTTTGCTGTACTTTCTATAGTGAATAGAGTTAGGCAGGGATATTCACCATTATCG
TTTCAGACCCACCTCCCAACCCCGAGGGGACCCGACAGGCCCGAAGGAATAGAAGAAGAAGGTGGAGAGA
GAGACAGAGACAGATCCATTCGATTAGTGAACGGATCTCGACGGTATCGGTTTTAAAAGAAAAGGGGGGA
TTGGGGGGTACAGTGCAGGGGAAAGAATAGTAGACATAATAGCAACAGACATACAAACTAAAGAATTACA
AAAACAAATTACAAAAATTCAAAATTTTATCGTTTAAACGGCGCGCCGGCTCCGGTGCCCGTCAGTGGGC
AGAGCGCACATCGCCCACAGTCCCCGAGAAGTTGGGGGGAGGGGTCGGCAATTGAACCGGTGCCTAGAGA
AGGTGGCGCGGGGTAAACTGGGAAAGTGATGTCGTGTACTGGCTCCGCCTTTTTCCCGAGGGTGGGGGAG
AACCGTATATAAGTGCAGTAGTCGCCGTGAACGTTCTTTTTCGCAACGGGTTTGCCGCCAGAACACAGGT
CCCGGGCTGCAGGAATTCGCCACCATGGATTACAAGGATGACGACGATAAGGAAGGGAGCGCGGTGACTG
TCCTTGAGCGTGGAGGGGCGAGCTCGCCAGCGGAGCGACCGAGCAAGAGGAGGCGCAGGAGCGGCGGCGC
CCGAGCACCCGAGGGGGTCCGAGTCCAGGCAGCTAGCCAGCCACGCGCCACAAAGGGAGCGCCCCCGCCG
CCCGGCACGCCGCCCCCCTCCCCAATGTCCTCGGCCATCGAAAGGAAGAGCCTGGACCCGTCTGAGGAAC
CCGTGGATGAGGTGCTGCAGATACCCCCATCCCTGCTGACATGTGGTGGCTGCCAGCAGAACATAGGGGA
CCGCTACTTCCTGAAAGCCATCGACCAGTACTGGCATGAGGATTGCCTCAGCTGTGACCTCTGTGGGTGT
CGGCTGGGAGAGGTGGGGAGGCGCCTCTACTACAAGCTGGGACGGAAATTGTGCAGGAGAGACTATCTCA
GGCTTTTTGGTCAGGATGGTCTCTGTGCATCCTGTGACAAGCGGATCCGTGCCTATGAGATGACGATGCG
GGTGAAAGACAAAGTGTATCACCTGGAGTGTTTCAAATGCGCCGCCTGTCAGAAGCATTTCTGTGTAGGT
GACAGATACCTTCTCATCAACTCCGACATAGTGTGTGAACAAGACATCTACGAGTGGACCAAGATCAATG
GGATCATCTAGGCTAGCTCTCAAGGGCGAATTCGGCCACGCGTCCGCGGACTAGTCTCGAGTTAATTAAG
CTAGCCTAGTGCCATTTGTTCAGTGGTTCGTAGGGCTTTCCCCCACTGTTTGGCTTTCAGTTATATGGAT
GATGTGGTATTGGGGGCCAAGTCTGTACAGCATCTTGAGTCCCTTTTTACCGCTGTTACCAATTTTCTTT
TGTCTTTGGGTATACATTTAAACCCTAACAAAACAAAGAGATGGGGTTACTCTCTAAATTTTATGGGTTA
TGTCATTGGATGTTATGGGTCCTTGCCACAAGAACACATCATACAAAAAATCAAAGAATGTTTTAGAAAA
CTTCCTATTAACAGGCCTATTGATTGGAAAGTATGTCAACGAATTGTGGGTCTTTTGGGTTTTGCTGCCC
CTTTTACACAATGTGGTTATCCTGCGTTGATGCCTTTGTATGCATGTATTCAATCTAAGCAGGCTTTCAC
TTTCTCGCCAACTTACAAGGCCTTTCTGTGTAAACAATACCTGAACCTTTACCCCGTTGCCCGGCAACGG
CCACCTCTGTGCCAAGTGTTTGCTGACGCAACCCCCACTGGCTGGGGCTTGGTCATGGGCCATCAGCGCA
TGCGTGGAACCTTTTCGGCTCCTCTGCCGATCCATACTGCGGAACTCCTAGCCGCTTGTTTTGCTCGCAG
CAGGTCTGGAGCAAACATTATCGGGACTGATAACTCTGTTGTCCTATCCCGCAAATATACATCGTTTCCA
TGGCTGCTAGGCTGTGCTGCCAACTGGATCCTGCGCGGGACGTCCTTTGTTTACGTCCCGTCGGCGCTGA
ATCCTGCGGACGACCCTTCTCGGGGTCGCTTGGGACTCTCTCGTCCCCTTCTCCGTCTGCCGTTCCGACC
GACCACGGGGCGCACCTCTCTTTACGCGGACTCCCCGTCTGTGCCTTCTCATCTGCCGGACCGTGTGCAC
TTCGCTTCACCTCTGCACGTCGCATGGAGACCACCGTGAACGCCCACCAAATATTGCCCAAGGTCTTACA
TAAGAGGACTCTTGGACTCTCAGCAATGTCAACGACCGACCTTGAGGCATACTTCAAAGACTGTTTGTTT
AAAGACTGGGAGGAGTTGGGGGAGGAGATTAGGTTAAAGGTCTTTGTACTAGGAGGCTGTAGGCATAAAT
TGGTCTGCGCACCAGCACCATGGCGCAATCACTAGAGCGGGGTACCTTTAAGACCAATGACTTACAAGGC
AGCTGTAGATCTTAGCCACTTTTTAAAAGAAAAGGGGGGACTGGAAGGGCTAATTCACTCCCAACGAAGA
CAAGATCTGCTTTTTGCTTGTACTGGGTCTCTCTGGTTAGACCAGATCTGAGCCTGGGAGCTCTCTGGCT
AACTAGGGAACCCACTGCTTAAGCCTCAATAAAGCTTGCCTTGAGTGCTTCAAGTAGTGTGTGCCCGTCT
GTTGTGTGACTCTGGTAACTAGAGATCCCTCAGACCCTTTTAGTCAGTGTGGAAAATCTCTAGCAGTAGT
AGTTCATGTCATCTTATTATTCAGTATTTATAACTTGCAAAGAAATGAATATCAGAGAGTGAGAGGAACT
TGTTTATTGCAGCTTATAATGGTTACAAATAAAGCAATAGCATCACAAATTTCACAAATAAAGCATTTTT
TTCACTGCATTCTAGTTGTGGTTTGTCCAAACTCATCAATGTATCTTATCATGTCTGGCTCTAGCTATCC
CGCCCCTAACTCCGCCCAGTTCCGCCCATTCTCCGCCCCATGGCTGACTAATTTTTTTTATTTATGCAGA
GGCCGAGGCCGCCTCGGCCTCTGAGCTATTCCAGAAGTAGTGAGGAGGCTTTTTTGGAGGCCTAGGCTTT
TGCGTCGAGACGTACCCAATTCGCCCTATAGTGAGTCGTATTACGCGCGCTCACTGGCCGTCGTTTTACA
ACGTCGTGACTGGGAAAACCCTGGCGTTACCCAACTTAATCGCCTTGCAGCACATCCCCCTTTCGCCAGC
TGGCGTAATAGCGAAGAGGCCCGCACCGATCGCCCTTCCCAACAGTTGCGCAGCCTGAATGGCGAATGGC
GCG
[124 nt withheld, positions 7214-7337]
C
[91 nt withheld, positions 7339-7429]
A
[49 nt withheld, positions 7431-7479]
CCTTTGACGTTGGAGTCCACGTTCTTT
[37 nt withheld, positions 7507-7543]
ACCCTATCTCGGTCTATTCTTTTGATTTATAAGGGATTTTGCCGATTTCGGCCTATTGGTTAAAAAATGA
GCTGATTTAACAAAAATTTAACGCGAATTTTAACAAAATATTAACGTTTACAATTTCC
