>Addgene plasmid #64893 | Flag-mLmo2 | addgene partial sequence | sequence record 115129 | EF1a-F_alt 5'-gccgtgaacgttctttttc-3'
GGAATTCGCCACCATGGATTACAAGGATGACGACGATAAGGAAGGGAGCGCGGTGACTGTCCTTGAGCGT
GGAGGGGCGAGCTCGCCAGCGGAGCGACCGAGCAAGAGGAGGCGCAGGAGCGGCGGCGCCCGAGCACCCG
AGGGGGTCCGAGTCCAGGCAGCTAGCCAGCCACGCGCCACAAAGGGAGCGCCCCCGCCGCCCGGCACGCC
GCCCCCCTCCCCAATGTCCTCGGCCATCGAAAGGAAGAGCCTGGACCCGTCTGAGGAACCCGTGGATGAG
GTGCTGCAGATACCCCCATCCCTGCTGACATGTGGTGGCTGCCAGCAGAACATAGGGGACCGCTACTTCC
TGAAAGCCATCGACCAGTACTGGCATGAGGATTGCCTCAGCTGTGACCTCTGTGGGTGTCGGCTGGGAGA
GGTGGGGAGGCGCCTCTACTACAAGCTGGGACGGAAATTGTGCAGGAGAGACTATCTCAGGCTTTTTGGT
CAGGATGGTCTCTGTGCATCCTGTGACAAGCGGATCCGTGCCTATGA
