>Addgene plasmid #64893 | Flag-mLmo2 | addgene partial sequence | sequence record 115198 | SV40pA-R 5'-GAAATTTGTGATGCTATTGC-3'
AGTTCCTCTCACTCTCTGATATTCATTTCTTTGCAAGTTATAAATACTGAATAATAAGATGACATGAACT
ACTACTGCTAGAGATTTTCCACACTGACTAAAAGGGTCTGAGGGATCTCTAGTTACCAGAGTCACACAAC
AGACGGGCACACACTACTTGAAGCACTCAAGGCAAGCTTTATTGAGGCTTAAGCAGTGGGTTCCCTAGTT
AGCCAGAGAGCTCCCAGGCTCAGATCTGGTCTAACCAGAGAGACCCAGTACAAGCAAAAAGCAGATCTTG
TCTTCGTTGGGAGTGAATTAGCCCTTCCAGTCCCCCCTTTTCTTTTAAAAAGTGGCTAAGATCTACAGCT
GCCTTGTAAGTCATTGGTCTTAAAGGTACCCCGCTCTAGTGATTGCGCCATGGTGCTGGTGCGCAGACCA
ATTTATGCCTACAGCCTCCTAGTACAAAGACCTTTAACCTAATCTCCTCCCCCAACTCCTCCCAGTCTTT
AAACAAACAGTCTTTGAAGTATGCCTCAAGGTCGGTCGTTGACATTGCTGAGAGTCCAAGAGTCCTCTTA
TGTAAGACCTTGGGCAATATTTGGTGGGCGTTCACGGTGGTCTCCATGCGACGTGCAGAGGTGAAGCGAA
GTGCACACGGTCCGGC
